>Addgene plasmid #114963 | AT5G48740 O3_pECIA2 | addgene full sequence | sequence record 296648 | Addgene NGS Result
GTAAAACGACGGCCAGTGAATTAATTCGTTGCAGGACAGGATGTGGTGCCCGATGTGACTAGCTCTTTGC
TGCAGGCCGTCCTATCCTCTGGTTCCGATAAGAGACCCAGAACTCCGGCCCCCCACCGCCCACCGCCACC
CCCATACATATGTGGTACGCAAGTAAGAGTGCCTGCGCATGCCCCATGTGCCCCACCAAGAGCTTTGCAT
CCCATACAAGTCCCCAAAGTGGAGAACCGAACCAATTCTTCGCGGGCAGAACAAAAGCTTCTGCACACGT
CTCCACTCGAATTTGGAGCCGGCCGGCGTGTGCAAAAGAGGTGAATCGAACGAAAGACCCGTGTGTAAAG
CCGCGTTTCCAAAATGTATAAAACCGAGAGCATCTGGCCAATGTGCATCAGTTGTGGTCAGCAGCAAAAT
CAAGTGAATCATCTCAGTGCAACTAAAGGGGGGATCCGATCTCAATATGAAGTTATGCATATTACTGGCC
GTCGTGGCCTTTGTTGGCCTCTCGCTCGGGAGTCCAGATGGTTTCTTGAGCTTATCATGTGGCGGCTCAA
GTTACACCGCTGCTTATAACATCTCATGGGTTTCAGACAACGATTATATCGAAACAGGTAACACTACCAC
GGTTACTTACGCCGAGGGGAATTCTACTTCCAGTGTTCCCATCAGATTATTCCCGGATCCTCAAGGTCGC
CAATGTTACAAGTTACCTGTGAGGAAAGACTTGTCTTCAGTTCTGATTCGTGCTACATTCGTTTATAGAA
ACTATGATAGCCAGAATAGTCCTCCAGCATTTCATGTCTCTCTTGGAAGGAGAATCACTAGTACTGTTGA
TCTTAGAACCAATGATCCTTGGATTGAAGAGTTAGTTTGGCCAGTCAACAATGATTCTCTTTTGCTTTGC
TTGCTTGCGGTTAAAGGAAGAGGTATTCCGGTTATCTCTTCTCTAGAAGTACGGCCACTTCCTTTAGGTT
CTTACAAATACAGCCTGGAGGGTTCACCAGATATAATTCTCAGGAGAAGTTACCGAATCAATAGCGGATA
CACAAATGGGACTATCCGGTATCCTTCAGATCCATTTGATCGAATATGGGATCCGGATCAAAGTTATTCA
CCGTTTCACGCCTCTTGGAGCTTCAATGGACTCACAAAATTGAATTCCTTCAATATTACTGAGAATCCAC
CAGCTTCTGTTCTTAAGACAGCAAGAATTCTTGCTCGCAAAGAAAGTCTTTCATATACTCTTTCTCTACA
TACACCAGGGGACTACTACATTATCCTCTACTTTGCTGGGATACTCTCACTCTCCCCTTCTTTTAGTGTG
ACGATCAATGATGAAGTCAAACAATCTGATTACACCGTAACTAGCTCAGAAGCTGGTACCTTGTACTTTA
CGCAAAAAGGAATCAGTAAGTTAAACATCACCCTCAGAAAAATCAAGTTCAATCCTCAAGTGAGTGCTCT
TGAGGTATATGAAATCCTCCAAATCCCTCCTGAAGCTTCTTCTACCACAGTTTCGGCACTTAAAGTCATA
GAGCAATTTACCGGGCAAGACCTTGGATGGCAAGACGACCCATGCACACCGCTTCCTTGGAACCACATCG
AATGTGAAGGAAACCGTGTTACATCATTGTTCCTTTCAAAAATCAACCTGAGGTCCATTAGTCCAACATT
CGGAGACTTGCTCGATCTCAAAACACTCGACTTGCATAATACATCACTTACAGGAGCAATACAGAATGTA
GGCAGCCTTAAGGATCTCCAGAAACTGAATTTGAGCTTCAATCAGTTAGAATCTTTTGGCTCCGAGCTGG
AAGATCTGGTTAACCTTGAAGTTCTGGACCTGCAAAACAACAGCTTACAAGGATCAGTTCCTGAAACATT
AGGAAAGCTGAAGAAACTTCGTCTCCTGAATCTGGAAAACAATAACTTAGTAGGTCCCTTGCCACAGTCT
CTTAACATAACGGGTCTGGAAGTCAGGATAACGGGAAATCCATGCCTTTCGTTCTCTTCAATATCATGCA
ACAATGTGTCTTCAACAATTGACACACCACAAGTCACTATCCCTATCAATAAGAAACAAAGAAAACAGCT
GGAGGTGCTGTTCCAGGGACCAGGGAGCGACAAAACTCACACATGCCCACCGTGCCCAGCACCTGAACTC
CTGGGGGGACCGTCAGTCTTCCTCTTCCCCCCAAAACCCAAGGACACCCTCATGATCTCCCGGACCCCTG
AGGTCACATGCGTGGTGGTGGACGTGAGCCACGAAGACCCTGAGGTCAAGTTCAACTGGTACGTGGACGG
CGTGGAGGTGCATAATGCCAAGACAAAGCCGCGGGAGGAGCAGTACAACAGCACGTACCGTGTGGTCAGC
GTCCTCACCGTCCTGCACCAGGACTGGCTGAATGGCAAGGAGTACAAGTGCAAGGTCTCCAACAAAGCCC
TCCCAGCCCCCATCGAGAAAACCATCTCCAAAGCCAAAGGGCAGCCCCGAGAACCACAGGTGTACACCCT
GCCCCCATCCCGGGAGGAGATGACCAAGAACCAGGTCAGCCTGACCTGCCTGGTCAAAGGCTTCTATCCC
AGCGACATCGCCGTGGAGTGGGAGAGCAATGGGCAGCCGGAGAACAACTACAAGACCACGCCTCCCGTGC
TGGACTCCGACGGCTCCTTCTTCCTCTACAGCAAGCTCACCGTGGACAAGAGCAGGTGGCAGCAGGGGAA
CGTCTTCTCATGCTCCGTGATGCATGAGGGTCTGCACAACCACTACACGCAGAAGAGCCTCTCCCTGTCT
CCGGGTAAATCTAGAGGGCCCTTCGAAGGTAAGCCTATCCCTAACCCTCTCCTCGGTCTCGATTCTACGC
GTACCGGTCATCATCACCATCACCATTGAGTTTAAACCCGCTGATCAGCCTCGACTGTGCCTTCTAAGGC
CTGAGCTCGCTGATCAGCCTCGATCGAGGATCCAGACATGATAAGATACATTGATGAGTTTGGACAAACC
ACAACTAGAATGCAGTGAAAAAAATGCTTTATTTGTGAAATTTGTGATGCTATTGCTTTATTTGTAACCA
TTATAAGCTGCAATAAACAAGTTAACAACAACAATTGCATTCATTTTATGTTTCAGGTTCAGGGGGAGGT
GTGGGAGGTTTTTTAAAGCAAGTAAAACCTCTACAAATGTGGTATGGCTGATTATGATCAGTCGACCTGC
AGGCATGCAAGCTTGGCGTAATCATGGTCATAGCTGTTTCCTGTGTGAAATTGTTATCCGCTCACAATTC
CACACAACATACGAGCCGGAAGCATAAAGTGTAAAGCCTGGGGTGCCTAATGAGTGAGCTAACTCACATT
AATTGCGTTGCGCTCACTGCCCGCTTTCCAGTCGGGAAACCTGTCGTGCCAGCTGCATTAATGAATCGGC
CAACGCGCGGGGAGAGGCGGTTTGCGTATTGGGCGCTCTTCCGCTTCCTCGCTCACTGACTCGCTGCGCT
CGGTCGTTCGGCTGCGGCGAGCGGTATCAGCTCACTCAAAGGCGGTAATACGGTTATCCACAGAATCAGG
GGATAACGCAGGAAAGAACATGTGAGCAAAAGGCCAGCAAAAGGCCAGGAACCGTAAAAAGGCCGCGTTG
CTGGCGTTTTTCCATAGGCTCCGCCCCCCTGACGAGCATCACAAAAATCGACGCTCAAGTCAGAGGTGGC
GAAACCCGACAGGACTATAAAGATACCAGGCGTTTCCCCCTGGAAGCTCCCTCGTGCGCTCTCCTGTTCC
GACCCTGCCGCTTACCGGATACCTGTCCGCCTTTCTCCCTTCGGGAAGCGTGGCGCTTTCTCATAGCTCA
CGCTGTAGGTATCTCAGTTCGGTGTAGGTCGTTCGCTCCAAGCTGGGCTGTGTGCACGAACCCCCCGTTC
AGCCCGACCGCTGCGCCTTATCCGGTAACTATCGTCTTGAGTCCAACCCGGTAAGACACGACTTATCGCC
ACTGGCAGCAGCCACTGGTAACAGGATTAGCAGAGCGAGGTATGTAGGCGGTGCTACAGAGTTCTTGAAG
TGGTGGCCTAACTACGGCTACACTAGAAGAACAGTATTTGGTATCTGCGCTCTGCTGAAGCCAGTTACCT
TCGGAAAAAGAGTTGGTAGCTCTTGATCCGGCAAACAAACCACCGCTGGTAGCGGTGGTTTTTTTGTTTG
CAAGCAGCAGATTACGCGCAGAAAAAAAGGATCTCAAGAAGATCCTTTGATCTTTTCTACGGGGTCTGAC
GCTCAGTGGAACGAAAACTCACGTTAAGGGATTTTGGTCATGAGATTATCAAAAAGGATCTTCACCTAGA
TCCTTTTAAATTAAAAATGAAGTTTTAAATCAATCTAAAGTATATATGAGTAAACTTGGTCTGACAGTTA
CCAATGCTTAATCAGTGAGGCACCTATCTCAGCGATCTGTCTATTTCGTTCATCCATAGTTGCCTGACTC
CCCGTCGTGTAGATAACTACGATACGGGAGGGCTTACCATCTGGCCCCAGTGCTGCAATGATACCGCGAG
ACCCACGCTCACCGGCTCCAGATTTATCAGCAATAAACCAGCCAGCCGGAAGGGCCGAGCGCAGAAGTGG
TCCTGCAACTTTATCCGCCTCCATCCAGTCTATTAATTGTTGCCGGGAAGCTAGAGTAAGTAGTTCGCCA
GTTAATAGTTTGCGCAACGTTGTTGCCATTGCTACAGGCATCGTGGTGTCACGCTCGTCGTTTGGTATGG
CTTCATTCAGCTCCGGTTCCCAACGATCAAGGCGAGTTACATGATCCCCCATGTTGTGCAAAAAAGCGGT
TAGCTCCTTCGGTCCTCCGATCGTTGTCAGAAGTAAGTTGGCCGCAGTGTTATCACTCATGGTTATGGCA
GCACTGCATAATTCTCTTACTGTCATGCCATCCGTAAGATGCTTTTCTGTGACTGGTGAGTACTCAACCA
AGTCATTCTGAGAATAGTGTATGCGGCGACCGAGTTGCTCTTGCCCGGCGTCAATACGGGATAATACCGC
GCCACATAGCAGAACTTTAAAAGTGCTCATCATTGGAAAACGTTCTTCGGGGCGAAAACTCTCAAGGATC
TTACCGCTGTTGAGATCCAGTTCGATGTAACCCACTCGTGCACCCAACTGATCTTCAGCATCTTTTACTT
TCACCAGCGTTTCTGGGTGAGCAAAAACAGGAAGGCAAAATGCCGCAAAAAAGGGAATAAGGGCGACACG
GAAATGTTGAATACTCATACTCTTCCTTTTTCAATATTATTGAAGCATTTATCAGGGTTATTGTCTCATG
AGCGGATACATATTTGAATGTATTTAGAAAAATAAACAAATAGGGGTTCCGCGCACATTTCCCCGAAAAG
TGCCACCTGACGTCTAAGAAACCATTATTATCATGACATTAACCTATAAAAATAGGCGTATCACGAGGCC
CTTTCGTCTCGCGCGTTTCGGTGATGACGGTGAAAACCTCTGACACATGCAGCTCCCGGAGACGGTCACA
GCTTGTCTGTAAGCGGATGCCGGGAGCAGACAAGCCCGTCAGGGCGCGTCAGCGGGTGTTGGCGGGTGTC
GGGGCTGGCTTAACTATGCGGCATCAGAGCAGATTGTACTGAGAGTGCACCATATGCGGTGTGAAATACC
GCACAGATGCGTAAGGAGAAAATACCGCATCAGGCGCCATTCGCCATTCAGGCTGCGCAACTGTTGGGAA
GGGCGATCGGTGCGGGCCTCTTCGCTATTACGCCAGCTGGCGAAAGGGGGATGTGCTGCAAGGCGATTAA
GTTGGGTAACGCCAGGGTTTTCCCAGTCACGACGTT
Features (pLannotate 1.2.2; 18 found; start..end, strand, type, name):
     23..449     +  promoter       MT promoter: Drosophila metallothionein promoter
    467..520     +  sig_peptide    BiP signal sequence: Drosophila BiP signal sequence
    521..2098    +  CDS            Y5487_ARATH (fragment): Experimental evidence at protein level: Swiss-Prot protein existence level 1. From Arabidopsis thaliana (Mouse-ear cress).
   2072..2809    +  CDS            IGHG1 (fragment): IGHG1_HUMAN - Experimental evidence at protein level: Swiss-Prot protein existence level 1. Constant region of immunoglobulin heavy chains. Immunoglobulins, also known as antibodies, are membrane-bound or secreted glycoproteins produced by B lymphocytes. In the recognition phase of humoral immunity, the membrane-bound immunoglobulins serve as receptors which, upon binding of a specific antigen, trigger the clonal expansion and differentiation of B lymphocytes into immunoglobulins- secreting plasma cells. Secreted immunoglobulins mediate the effector phase of humoral immunity, which results in
   2828..2869    +  CDS            V5 tag: epitope tag from simian virus 5
   2969..3103    -  polyA_signal   SV40 poly(A) signal: SV40 polyadenylation signal
   3126..3210    -  CDS            large T antigen (fragment): large T antigen from SV40 (simian virus 40)
   3210..3234    +  misc_feature   MCS (fragment): pUC18/19 multiple cloning site
   3271..3287    -  protein_bind   lac operator: The lac repressor binds to the lac operator to inhibit transcription in E. coli. This inhibition can be relieved by adding lactose or isopropyl-β-D-thiogalactopyranoside (IPTG). lac repressor encoded by lacI
   3295..3325    -  promoter       lac promoter: promoter for the E. coli lac operon
   3340..3361    -  protein_bind   CAP binding site: CAP binding activates transcription in the presence of cAMP. E. coli catabolite activator protein
   3374..3466    -  CDS            lacI (fragment): lac repressor; lacI; The lac repressor binds to the lac operator to inhibit transcription in E. coli. This inhibition can be relieved by adding lactose or isopropyl-β-D-thiogalactopyranoside (IPTG).
   3649..4237    -  rep_origin     ori: high-copy-number ColE1/pMB1/pBR322/pUC origin of replication
   4408..5268    -  CDS            AmpR: β-lactamase; bla; confers resistance to ampicillin, carbenicillin, and related antibiotics
   5269..5373    -  promoter       AmpR promoter: bla
   5468..5503    +  CDS            rop (fragment): Rop protein, which maintains plasmids at low copy number; rop
   5605..5704    +  misc_feature   bom (fragment): basis of mobility region from pBR322
   5710..21      -  CDS            lacZα (fragment) (across the origin): LacZα fragment of β-galactosidase; lacZ fragment
