[The description below was written by a language model from this plasmid's Addgene catalogue record and pLannotate feature annotations shown in this document.]
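Description:
AT5G48740 O3_pECIA2 is an insect-cell expression plasmid built on the pECIA2 backbone. It produces the extracellular domain of the Arabidopsis thaliana leucine-rich repeat receptor kinase AT5G48740 as a secreted, tagged protein in Drosophila cell culture. In E. coli it is maintained as a high-copy plasmid through a ColE1/pUC-type origin and selected with ampicillin via the β-lactamase gene. The remaining bacterial annotations (lac promoter and operator, and fragments of lacZα, lacI, rop and bom) are backbone remnants with no role in expression of the insert.

The expression cassette is driven by the Drosophila metallothionein promoter, which is induced by adding copper sulfate to the culture. Downstream, a Drosophila BiP signal sequence directs the product into the secretory pathway. It is followed in frame by the AT5G48740 ectodomain, which was inserted by ligation-independent cloning. The ectodomain is fused at its C terminus to a human IgG1 Fc fragment, a V5 epitope and a hexahistidine tag. The catalogue lists the histidine tag, but it is not separately annotated in the feature table. An SV40 polyadenylation signal lies downstream of the cassette, although it is annotated on the opposite strand. The Fc portion would be expected to dimerise the protein and allow its capture, while the V5 and His tags support detection and purification.

The plasmid is designated the bait vector and is meant to be paired with the corresponding pECIA14 prey vector. It belongs to a collection used to map interactions among the extracellular domains of Arabidopsis LRR receptor kinases.
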