Addgene plasmid #114963: AT5G48740 O3_pECIA2
Purpose: Bait vector AT5G48740 O3_pECIA2 should be used with prey vector AT5G48740 O3_pECIA14.
Depositing lab: Youssef Belkhadir. Depositing organization: Gregor Mendel Institute of Molecular Plant Biology. Publication: An extracellular network of Arabidopsis leucine-rich repeat receptor kinases. Smakowska-Luzan E, Mott GA, Parys K, Stegmann M, Howton TC, Layeghifard M, Neuhold J, Lehner A, Kong J, Grunwald K, Weinberger N, Satbhai SB, Mayer D, Busch W, Madalinski M, Stolt-Bergner P, Provart NJ, Mukhtar MS, Zipfel C, Desveaux D, Guttman DS, Belkhadir Y. Nature. 2018 Jan 18;553(7688):342-346. doi: 10.1038/nature25184. Epub 2018 Jan 10. PubMed 29320478.
Backbone
  Vector backbone: pECIA2
  Backbone manufacturer: Chris Garcia (Addgene plasmid # 47032)
  Vector type: Insect Expression
Growth in bacteria
  Bacterial resistance: Ampicillin, 100 μg/mL
  Growth temperature: 37°C
  Growth strain: DH5alpha
  Copy number: High Copy
Gene/Insert
  Gene/Insert name: AT5G48740
  Species: A. thaliana (mustard weed)
  Entrez Gene: AT5G48740 (a.k.a. AT5G48740, K24G6.7, K24G6_7)
  Promoter: Metallothionein (Copper-Inducible)
  Tag / fusion protein: Fc, V5 and hexahistidine tags (C terminal on backbone)
  Cloning method: Ligation Independent Cloning
Terms and licenses: Academic/Nonprofit Terms; Industry Terms: Not Available to Industry
Depositor comments: Plasmid for secreted expression in Drosophila cell culture by induction via CuSO4. Insert is an extracellular domain of indicated LRR-RK, C-terminally tagged with Fc, V5 and hexahistidine tags. Insert Protein Sequence: SPDGFLSLSCGGSSYTAAYNISWVSDNDYIETGNTTTVTYAEGNSTSSVPIRLFPDPQGRQCYKLPVRKDLSSVLIRATFVYRNYDSQNSPPAFHVSLGRRITSTVDLRTNDPWIEELVWPVNNDSLLLCLLAVKGRGIPVISSLEVRPLPLGSYKYSLEGSPDIILRRSYRINSGYTNGTIRYPSDPFDRIWDPDQSYSPFHASWSFNGLTKLNSFNITENPPASVLKTARILARKESLSYTLSLHTPGDYYIILYFAGILSLSPSFSVTINDEVKQSDYTVTSSEAGTLYFTQKGISKLNITLRKIKFNPQVSALEVYEILQIPPEASSTTVSALKVIEQFTGQDLGWQDDPCTPLPWNHIECEGNRVTSLFLSKINLRSISPTFGDLLDLKTLDLHNTSLTGAIQNVGSLKDLQKLNLSFNQLESFGSELEDLVNLEVLDLQNNSLQGSVPETLGKLKKLRLLNLENNNLVGPLPQSLNITGLEVRITGNPCLSFSSISCNNVSSTIDTPQVTIPINKKQRKQ
How to cite: AT5G48740 O3_pECIA2 was a gift from Youssef Belkhadir (Addgene plasmid # 114963 ; http://n2t.net/addgene:114963 ; RRID:Addgene_114963)
